>Addgene plasmid #141898 | TFORF2058 | addgene full sequence | sequence record 390544 | Addgene NGS Result
GGCTCCGGTGCCCGTCAGTGGGCAGAGCGCACATCGCCCACAGTCCCCGAGAAGTTGGGGGGAGGGGTCG
GCAATTGAACCGGTGCCTAGAGAAGGTGGCGCGGGGTAAACTGGGAAAGTGATGTCGTGTACTGGCTCCG
CCTTTTTCCCGAGGGTGGGGGAGAACCGTATATAAGTGCAGTAGTCGCCGTGAACGTTCTTTTTCGCAAC
GGGTTTGCCGCCAGAACACAGGTAAGTGCCGTGTGTGGTTCCCGCGGGCCTGGCCTCTTTACGGGTTATG
GCCCTTGCGTGCCTTGAATTACTTCCACCTGGCTGCAGTACGTGATTCTTGATCCCGAGCTTCGGGTTGG
AAGTGGGTGGGAGAGTTCGAGGCCTTGCGCTTAAGGAGCCCCTTCGCCTCGTGCTTGAGTTGAGGCCTGG
CCTGGGCGCTGGGGCCGCCGCGTGCGAATCTGGTGGCACCTTCGCGCCTGTCTCGCTGCTTTCGATAAGT
CTCTAGCCATTTAAAATTTTTGATGACCTGCTGCGACGCTTTTTTTCTGGCAAGATAGTCTTGTAAATGC
GGGCCAAGATCTGCACACTGGTATTTCGGTTTTTGGGGCCGCGGGCGGCGACGGGGCCCGTGCGTCCCAG
CGCACATGTTCGGCGAGGCGGGGCCTGCGAGCGCGGCCACCGAGAATCGGACGGGGGTAGTCTCAAGCTG
GCCGGCCTGCTCTGGTGCCTGGCCTCGCGCCGCCGTGTATCGCCCCGCCCTGGGCGGCAAGGCTGGCCCG
GTCGGCACCAGTTGCGTGAGCGGAAAGATGGCCGCTTCCCGGCCCTGCTGCAGGGAGCTCAAAATGGAGG
ACGCGGCGCTCGGGAGAGCGGGCGGGTGAGTCACCCACACAAAGGAAAAGGGCCTTTCCGTCCTCAGCCG
TCGCTTCATGTGACTCCACGGAGTACCGGGCGCCGTCCAGGCACCTCGATTAGTTCTCGAGCTTTTGGAG
TACGTCGTCTTTAGGTTGGGGGGAGGGGTTTTATGCGATGGAGTTTCCCCACACTGAGTGGGTGGAGACT
GAAGTTAGGCCAGCTTGGCACTTGATGTAATTCTCCTTGGAATTTGCCCTTTTTGAGTTTGGATCTTGGT
TCATTCTCAAGCCTCAGACAGTGGTTCAAAGTTTTTTTCTTCCATTTCAGGTGTCGTGAGGCTAGCACCG
CCACCATGTCGCTGACCAACACAAAGACGGGGTTTTCGGTCAAGGACATCTTAGACCTGCCGGACACCAA
CGATGAGGAGGGCTCTGTGGCCGAAGGTCCGGAGGAAGAGAACGAGGGGCCCGAGCCAGCCAAGAGGGCC
GGGCCGCTGGGGCAGGGCGCCCTGGACGCGGTGCAGAGCCTGCCCCTGAAGAACCCCTTCTACGACAGCA
GCGACAACCCGTACACGCGCTGGCTGGCCAGCACCGAGGGCCTTCAGTACTCCCTGCACGGTCTGGCTGC
CGGGGCGCCCCCTCAGGACTCAAGCTCCAAGTCCCCGGAGCCCTCGGCCGACGAGTCACCGGACAATGAC
AAGGAGACCCCGGGCGGCGGGGGGGACGCCGGCAAGAAGCGAAAGCGGCGAGTGCTTTTCTCCAAGGCGC
AGACCTACGAGCTGGAGCGGCGCTTTCGGCAGCAGCGGTACCTGTCGGCGCCCGAGCGCGAACACCTGGC
CAGCCTCATCCGCCTCACGCCCACGCAGGTCAAGATCTGGTTCCAGAACCACCGCTACAAGATGAAGCGC
GCCCGGGCCGAGAAAGGTATGGAGGTGACGCCCCTGCCCTCGCCGCGCCGGGTGGCCGTGCCCGTCTTGG
TCAGGGACGGCAAACCATGTCACGCGCTCAAAGCCCAGGACCTGGCAGCCGCCACCTTCCAGGCGGGCAT
TCCCTTTTCTGCCTACAGCGCGCAGTCGCTGCAGCACATGCAGTACAACGCCCAGTACAGCTCGGCCAGC
ACCCCCCAGTACCCGACAGCACACCCCCTGGTCCAGGCCCAGCAGTGGACTTGGTAGTAATGAACTAGTC
CGTAACTTGAAAGTATTTCGATTTCTTGGCTTTATATATCTTGTGGAAAGGACGAAACACGCTGGATCCG
CCATGATGGACGCGTTAAGTCGACAATCAACCTCTGGATTACAAAATTTGTGAAAGATTGACTGGTATTC
TTAACTATGTTGCTCCTTTTACGCTATGTGGATACGCTGCTTTAATGCCTTTGTATCATGCTATTGCTTC
CCGTATGGCTTTCATTTTCTCCTCCTTGTATAAATCCTGGTTGCTGTCTCTTTATGAGGAGTTGTGGCCC
GTTGTCAGGCAACGTGGCGTGGTGTGCACTGTGTTTGCTGACGCAACCCCCACTGGTTGGGGCATTGCCA
CCACCTGTCAGCTCCTTTCCGGGACTTTCGCTTTCCCCCTCCCTATTGCCACGGCGGAACTCATCGCCGC
CTGCCTTGCCCGCTGCTGGACAGGGGCTCGGCTGTTGGGCACTGACAATTCCGTGGTGTTGTCGGGGAAA
TCATCGTCCTTTCCTTGGCTGCTCGCCTGTGTTGCCACCTGGATTCTGCGCGGGACGTCCTTCTGCTACG
TCCCTTCGGCCCTCAATCCAGCGGACCTTCCTTCCCGCGGCCTGCTGCCGGCTCTGCGGCCTCTTCCGCG
TCTTCGCCTTCGCCCTCAGACGAGTCGGATCTCCCTTTGGGCCGCCTCCCCGCGTCGACTTTAAGACCAA
TGACTTACAAGGCAGCTGTAGATCTTAGCCACTTTTTAAAAGAAAAGGGGGGACTGGAAGGGCTAATTCA
CTCCCAACGAAGACAAGATCTGCTTTTTGCTTGTACTGGGTCTCTCTGGTTAGACCAGATCTGAGCCTGG
GAGCTCTCTGGCTAACTAGGGAACCCACTGCTTAAGCCTCAATAAAGCTTGCCTTGAGTGCTTCAAGTAG
TGTGTGCCCGTCTGTTGTGTGACTCTGGTAACTAGAGATCCCTCAGACCCTTTTAGTCAGTGTGGAAAAT
CTCTAGCAGTACGTATAGTAGTTCATGTCATCTTATTATTCAGTATTTATAACTTGCAAAGAAATGAATA
TCAGAGAGTGAGAGGAACTTGTTTATTGCAGCTTATAATGGTTACAAATAAAGCAATAGCATCACAAATT
TCACAAATAAAGCATTTTTTTCACTGCATTCTAGTTGTGGTTTGTCCAAACTCATCAATGTATCTTATCA
TGTCTGGCTCTAGCTATCCCGCCCCTAACTCCGCCCATCCCGCCCCTAACTCCGCCCAGTTCCGCCCATT
CTCCGCCCCATGGCTGACTAATTTTTTTTATTTATGCAGAGGCCGAGGCCGCCTCGGCCTCTGAGCTATT
CCAGAAGTAGTGAGGAGGCTTTTTTGGAGGCCTAGGGACGTACCCAATTCGCCCTATAGTGAGTCGTATT
ACGCGCGCTCACTGGCCGTCGTTTTACAACGTCGTGACTGGGAAAACCCTGGCGTTACCCAACTTAATCG
CCTTGCAGCACATCCCCCTTTCGCCAGCTGGCGTAATAGCGAAGAGGCCCGCACCGATCGCCCTTCCCAA
CAGTTGCGCAGCCTGAATGGCGAATGGG
[124 nt withheld, positions 3599-3722]
C
[91 nt withheld, positions 3724-3814]
A
[49 nt withheld, positions 3816-3864]
CCTTTGACGTTGGAGTCCACGTTCTTT
[37 nt withheld, positions 3892-3928]
ACCCTATCTCGGTCTATTCTTTTGATTTATAAGGGATTTTGCCGATTTCGGCCTATTGGTTAAAAAATGA
GCTGATTTAACAAAAATTTAACGCGAATTTTAACAAAATATTAACGCTTACAATTTAGGTGGCACTTTTC
GGGGAAATGTGCGCGGAACCCCTATTTGTTTATTTTTCTAAATACATTCAAATATGTATCCGCTCATGAG
ACAATAACCCTGATAAATGCTTCAATAATATTGAAAAAGGAAGAGTATGAGTATTCAACATTTCCGTGTC
GCCCTTATTCCCTTTTTTGCGGCATTTTGCCTTCCTGTTTTTGCTCACCCAGAAACGCTGGTGAAAGTAA
AAGATGCTGAAGATCAGTTGGGTGCACGAGTGGGTTACATCGAACTGGATCTCAACAGCGGTAAGATCCT
TGAGAGTTTTCGCCCCGAAGAACGTTTTCCAATGATGAGCACTTTTAAAGTTCTGCTATGTGGCGCGGTA
TTATCCCGTATTGACGCCGGGCAAGAGCAACTCGGTCGCCGCATACACTATTCTCAGAATGACTTGGTTG
AGTACTCACCAGTCACAGAAAAGCATCTTACGGATGGCATGACAGTAAGAGAATTATGCAGTGCTGCCAT
AACCATGAGTGATAACACTGCGGCCAACTTACTTCTGACAACGATCGGAGGACCGAAGGAGCTAACCGCT
TTTTTGCACAACATGGGGGATCATGTAACTCGCCTTGATCGTTGGGAACCGGAGCTGAATGAAGCCATAC
CAAACGACGAGCGTGACACCACGATGCCTGTAGCAATGGCAACAACGTTGCGCAAACTATTAACTGGCGA
ACTACTTACTCTAGCTTCCCGGCAACAATTAATAGACTGGATGGAGGCGGATAAAGTTGCAGGACCACTT
CTGCGCTCGGCCCTTCCGGCTGGCTGGTTTATTGCTGATAAATCTGGAGCCGGTGAGCGTGGGTCTCGCG
GTATCATTGCAGCACTGGGGCCAGATGGTAAGCCCTCCCGTATCGTAGTTATCTACACGACGGGGAGTCA
GGCAACTATGGATGAACGAAATAGACAGATCGCTGAGATAGGTGCCTCACTGATTAAGCATTGGTAACTG
TCAGACCAAGTTTACTCATATATACTTTAGATTGATTTAAAACTTCATTTTTAATTTAAAAGGATCTAGG
TGAAGATCCTTTTTGATAATCTCATGACCAAAATCCCTTAACGTGAGTTTTCGTTCCACTGAGCGTCAGA
CCCCGTAGAAAAGATCAAAGGATCTTCTTGAGATCCTTTTTTTCTGCGCGTAATCTGCTGCTTGCAAACA
AAAAAACCACCGCTACCAGCGGTGGTTTGTTTGCCGGATCAAGAGCTACCAACTCTTTTTCCGAAGGTAA
CTGGCTTCAGCAGAGCGCAGATACCAAATACTGTTCTTCTAGTGTAGCCGTAGTTAGGCCACCACTTCAA
GAACTCTGTAGCACCGCCTACATACCTCGCTCTGCTAATCCTGTTACCAGTGGCTGCTGCCAGTGGCGAT
AAGTCGTGTCTTACCGGGTTGGACTCAAGACGATAGTTACCGGATAAGGCGCAGCGGTCGGGCTGAACGG
GGGGTTCGTGCACACAGCCCAGCTTGGAGCGAACGACCTACACCGAACTGAGATACCTACAGCGTGAGCT
ATGAGAAAGCGCCACGCTTCCCGAAGGGAGAAAGGCGGACAGGTATCCGGTAAGCGGCAGGGTCGGAACA
GGAGAGCGCACGAGGGAGCTTCCAGGGGGAAACGCCTGGTATCTTTATAGTCCTGTCGGGTTTCGCCACC
TCTGACTTGAGCGTCGATTTTTGTGATGCTCGTCAGGGGGGCGGAGCCTATGGAAAAACGCCAGCAACGC
GGCCTTTTTACGGTTCCTGGCCTTTTGCTGGCCTTTTGCTCACATGTTCTTTCCTGCGTTATCCCCTGAT
TCTGTGGATAACCGTATTACCGCCTTTGAGTGAGCTGATACCGCTCGCCGCAGCCGAACGACCGAGCGCA
GCGAGTCAGTGAGCGAGGAAGCGGAAGAGCGCCCAATACGCAAACCGCCTCTCCCCGCGCGTTGGCCGAT
TCATTAATGCAGCTGGCACGACAGGTTTCCCGACTGGAAAGCGGGCAGTGAGCGCAACGCAATTAATGTG
AGTTAGCTCACTCATTAGGCACCCCAGGCTTTACACTTTATGCTTCCGGCTCGTATGTTGTGTGGAATTG
TGAGCGGATAACAATTTCACACAGGAAACAGCTATGACCATGATTACGCCAAGCGCGCAATTAACCCTCA
CTAAAGGGAACAAAAGCTGGAGCTGCAAGCTTAATGTAGTCTTATGCAATACTCTTGTAGTCTTGCAACA
TGGTAACGATGAGTTAGCAACATGCCTTACAAGGAGAGAAAAAGCACCGTGCATGCCGATTGGTGGAAGT
AAGGTGGTACGATCGTGCCTTATTAGGAAGGCAACAGACGGGTCTGACATGGATTGGACGAACCACTGAA
TTGCCGCATTGCAGAGATATTGTATTTAAGTGCCTAGCTCGATACATAAACGGGTCTCTCTGGTTAGACC
AGATCTGAGCCTGGGAGCTCTCTGGCTAACTAGGGAACCCACTGCTTAAGCCTCAATAAAGCTTGCCTTG
AGTGCTTCAAGTAGTGTGTGCCCGTCTGTTGTGTGACTCTGGTAACTAGAGATCCCTCAGACCCTTTTAG
TCAGTGTGGAAAATCTCTAGCAGTGGCGCCCGAACAGGGACTTGAAAGCGAAAGGGAAACCAGAGGAGCT
CTCTCGACGCAGGACTCGGCTTGCTGAAGCGCGCACGGCAAGAGGCGAGGGGCGGCGACTGGTGAGTACG
CCAAAAATTTTGACTAGCGGAGGCTAGAAGGAGAGAGATGGGTGCGAGAGCGTCAGTATTAAGCGGGGGA
GAATTAGATCGCGATGGGAAAAAATTCGGTTAAGGCCAGGGGGAAAGAAAAAATATAAATTAAAACATAT
AGTATGGGCAAGCAGGGAGCTAGAACGATTCGCAGTTAATCCTGGCCTGTTAGAAACATCAGAAGGCTGT
AGACAAATACTGGGACAGCTACAACCATCCCTTCAGACAGGATCAGAAGAACTTAGATCATTATATAATA
CAGTAGCAACCCTCTATTGTGTGCATCAAAGGATAGAGATAAAAGACACCAAGGAAGCTTTAGACAAGAT
AGAGGAAGAGCAAAACAAAAGTAAGACCACCGCACAGCAAGCGGCCGCTGATCTTCAGACCTGGAGGAGG
AGATATGAGGGACAATTGGAGAAGTGAATTATATAAATATAAAGTAGTAAAAATTGAACCATTAGGAGTA
GCACCCACCAAGGCAAAGAGAAGAGTGGTGCAGAGAGAAAAAAGAGCAGTGGGAATAGGAGCTTTGTTCC
TTGGGTTCTTGGGAGCAGCAGGAAGCACTATGGGCGCAGCGTCAATGACGCTGACGGTACAGGCCAGACA
ATTATTGTCTGGTATAGTGCAGCAGCAGAACAATTTGCTGAGGGCTATTGAGGCGCAACAGCATCTGTTG
CAACTCACAGTCTGGGGCATCAAGCAGCTCCAGGCAAGAATCCTGGCTGTGGAAAGATACCTAAAGGATC
AACAGCTCCTGGGGATTTGGGGTTGCTCTGGAAAACTCATTTGCACCACTGCTGTGCCTTGGAATGCTAG
TTGGAGTAATAAATCTCTGGAACAGATTTGGAATCACACGACCTGGATGGAGTGGGACAGAGAAATTAAC
AATTACACAAGCTTAATACACTCCTTAATTGAAGAATCGCAAAACCAGCAAGAAAAGAATGAACAAGAAT
TATTGGAATTAGATAAATGGGCAAGTTTGTGGAATTGGTTTAACATAACAAATTGGCTGTGGTATATAAA
ATTATTCATAATGATAGTAGGAGGCTTGGTAGGTTTAAGAATAGTTTTTGCTGTACTTTCTATAGTGAAT
AGAGTTAGGCAGGGATATTCACCATTATCGTTTCAGACCCACCTCCCAACCCCGAGGGGACCCATGCATT
GCATCTCAATTAGTCAGCAACCAGGTGTGGAAAGTCCCCAGGCTCCCCAGCAGGCAGAAGTATGCAAAGC
ATGCGTCTCAATTAGTCAGCAACCATAGTCCCGCCCCTAACTCCGCCCATCCCGCCCCTAACTCCGCCCA
GTTCCGCCCATTCTCCGCCCCATGGCTGACTAATTTTTTTTATTTATGCAGAGGCCGAGGCCGCCTCGGC
CTCTGAGCTATTCCAGAAGTAGTGAGGAGGCTTTTTTGGAGGCCTAGGCTTTTGCAAAAAGCTTTCTAGA
GGTACCACCGGAGCTTACCATGACCGAGTACAAGCCCACGGTGCGCCTCGCCACCCGCGACGACGTCCCC
AGGGCCGTACGCACCCTCGCCGCCGCGTTCGCCGACTACCCCGCCACGCGCCACACCGTCGATCCGGACC
GCCACATCGAGCGGGTCACCGAGCTGCAAGAACTCTTCCTCACGCGCGTCGGGCTCGACATCGGCAAGGT
GTGGGTCGCGGACGACGGCGCCGCCGTGGCGGTCTGGACCACGCCGGAGAGCGTCGAAGCGGGGGCGGTG
TTCGCCGAGATCGGCCCGCGCATGGCCGAGTTGAGCGGTTCCCGGCTGGCCGCGCAGCAACAGATGGAAG
GCCTCCTGGCGCCGCACCGGCCCAAGGAGCCCGCGTGGTTCCTGGCCACCGTCGGCGTCTCGCCCGACCA
CCAGGGCAAGGGTCTGGGCAGCGCCGTCGTGCTCCCCGGAGTGGAGGCGGCCGAGCGCGCCGGGGTGCCC
GCCTTCCTGGAGACCTCCGCGCCCCGCAACCTCCCCTTCTACGAGCGGCTCGGCTTCACCGTCACCGCCG
ACGTCGAGGTGCCCGAAGGACCGCGCACCTGGTGCATGACCCGCAAGCCCGGTGCCAGTTAACGAATTCT
AGATCTTGAGACAAATGGCAGTATTCATCCACAATTTTAAAAGAAAAGGGGGGATTGGGGGGTACAGTGC
AGGGGAAAGAATAGTAGACATAATAGCAACAGACATACAAACTAAAGAATTACAAAAACAAATTACAAAA
ATTCAAAATTTTCGGGTTTATTACAGGGACAGCAGAGATCCACTTTGGCGCCGGCTCGAGGCCTGCAGGT
GCAAAGATGGATAAAGTTTTAAACAGAGAGGAATCTTTGCAGCTAATGGACCTTCTAGGTCTTGAAAGGA
GTGGGAATT
Features (pLannotate 1.2.2; 31 found; start..end, strand, type, name):
      1..1179    +  promoter       EF-1α promoter: strong constitutive promoter for human elongation factor EF-1α
   1196..2014    +  CDS            NKX2-2: NKX22_HUMAN - Also known as NKX2.2, NKX2B. Experimental evidence at transcript level: Swiss-Prot protein existence level 2. Transcriptional activator involved in the development of insulin-producting beta cells in the endocrine pancreas (By similarity). May also be involved in specifying diencephalic neuromeric boundaries, and in controlling the expression of genes that play a role in axonal guidance. Binds to elements within the NEUROD1 promoter (By similarity). From Homo sapiens (Human).
   2030..2083    +  promoter       U6 promoter (fragment): RNA polymerase III promoter for human U6 snRNA
   2125..2713    +  misc_feature   WPRE: woodchuck hepatitis virus posttranscriptional regulatory element
   2764..2783    +  misc_feature   cPPT/CTS (fragment): central polypurine tract and central termination sequence of HIV-1
   2785..3018    +  LTR            3' LTR (ΔU3): self-inactivating 3' long terminal repeat (LTR) from HIV-1
   3096..3217    +  polyA_signal   SV40 poly(A) signal: SV40 polyadenylation signal
   3257..3392    +  rep_origin     SV40 ori: SV40 origin of replication
   3413..3431    -  promoter       T7 promoter: promoter for bacteriophage T7 RNA polymerase
   3439..3594    +  CDS            lacZα (fragment): LacZα fragment of β-galactosidase; lacZ fragment
   3599..4027    +  rep_origin     f1 ori (sequence partly withheld): f1 bacteriophage origin of replication; arrow indicates direction of (+) strand synthesis
   4080..4184    +  promoter       AmpR promoter: bla
   4185..5045    +  CDS            AmpR: β-lactamase; bla; confers resistance to ampicillin, carbenicillin, and related antibiotics
   5216..5804    +  rep_origin     ori: high-copy-number ColE1/pMB1/pBR322/pUC origin of replication
   5987..6079    +  CDS            lacI (fragment): lac repressor; lacI; The lac repressor binds to the lac operator to inhibit transcription in E. coli. This inhibition can be relieved by adding lactose or isopropyl-β-D-thiogalactopyranoside (IPTG).
   6092..6113    +  protein_bind   CAP binding site: CAP binding activates transcription in the presence of cAMP. E. coli catabolite activator protein
   6128..6158    +  promoter       lac promoter: promoter for the E. coli lac operon
   6166..6182    +  protein_bind   lac operator: The lac repressor binds to the lac operator to inhibit transcription in E. coli. This inhibition can be relieved by adding lactose or isopropyl-β-D-thiogalactopyranoside (IPTG). lac repressor encoded by lacI
   6227..6245    +  promoter       T3 promoter: promoter for bacteriophage T3 RNA polymerase
   6273..6499    +  promoter       RSV promoter: Rous sarcoma virus enhancer/promoter
   6500..6680    +  LTR            5' LTR (truncated): truncated 5' long terminal repeat (LTR) from HIV-1
   6727..6852    +  misc_feature   HIV-1 Ψ: packaging signal of human immunodeficiency virus type 1
   6836..7199    +  CDS            HIV-1 gag (fragment): gag protein from human immunodeficiency virus 1; gag
   7345..7578    +  misc_feature   RRE: The Rev response element (RRE) of HIV-1 allows for Rev-dependent mRNA export from the nucleus to the cytoplasm.
   7955..7981    +  CDS            Rev (fragment): human immunodeficiency virus 1 (HIV-1) Rev protein; rev; enhances nuclear export of unspliced and incompletely spliced viral mRNAs
   7988..8011    +  promoter       SV40 promoter (fragment): SV40 early promoter
   8012..8083    +  promoter       SV40 promoter (fragment): SV40 enhancer and early promoter
   8107..8242    +  rep_origin     SV40 ori: SV40 origin of replication
   8288..8884    +  CDS            PuroR (fragment): puromycin N-acetyltransferase; pac from Streptomyces; confers resistance to puromycin
   8933..9050    +  misc_feature   cPPT/CTS: central polypurine tract and central termination sequence of HIV-1
   9115..9181    +  CDS            small t antigen (fragment): SV40 (simian virus 40) small t antigen
