[The description below was written by a language model from this plasmid's Addgene catalogue record and pLannotate feature annotations shown in this document.]
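Description:
TFORF2058 is a third-generation-style, self-inactivating lentiviral expression plasmid built on the pLX_TRC317 backbone and carrying the human transcription factor NKX2-2 as its open reading frame. It belongs to a barcoded transcription factor ORF collection designed for overexpression in mammalian cells. In bacteria it is maintained through a high-copy ColE1/pUC-type origin with ampicillin selection from the β-lactamase gene. An f1 origin and remnants of lac and phage promoter elements are also present from the parental cloning backbone. The depositor notes that the plasmid can recombine, as is common for LTR-containing vectors, and that the ORF portion was made by gene synthesis.

The viral genome is driven by an RSV promoter fused to a truncated HIV-1 5' LTR, followed by the Ψ packaging signal, a gag fragment and the Rev response element, and it ends in a ΔU3 3' LTR that disables LTR promoter activity after integration. Within this unit, an SV40 early promoter expresses puromycin N-acetyltransferase for selection of transduced cells. A cPPT/CTS element, which aids nuclear import of the viral genome, follows this cassette. The strong constitutive EF-1α promoter then drives the NKX2-2 coding sequence, and a downstream WPRE enhances transcript stability and expression. The record describes a unique 24-bp barcode associated with each ORF. It is not annotated in the feature table, so its exact position is not stated, although a short unassigned stretch with a U6 promoter fragment lies between the ORF and the WPRE. The barcode allows the transcription factor to be identified by sequencing in pooled screens, such as directed-differentiation studies.
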