Addgene plasmid #141898: TFORF2058
Purpose: Lentiviral vector for overexpressing transcription factor ORFs with unique 24-bp barcodes. Barcodes facilitate identification of transcription factors in pooled screens.
Depositing lab: Feng Zhang. Depositing organization: Broad Institute. Publication: A transcription factor atlas of directed differentiation. Joung J, Ma S, Tay T, Geiger-Schuller KR, Kirchgatterer PC, Verdine VK, Guo B, Arias-Garcia MA, Allen WE, Singh A, Kuksenko O, Abudayyeh OO, Gootenberg JS, Fu Z, Macrae RK, Buenrostro JD, Regev A, Zhang F. Cell. 2023 Jan 5;186(1):209-229.e26. doi: 10.1016/j.cell.2022.11.026. PubMed 36608654.
Backbone
  Vector backbone: pLX_TRC317
  Backbone manufacturer: Broad Institute Genetic Perturbation Platform
  Backbone size w/o insert (bp): 8264
  Vector type: Mammalian Expression, Lentiviral
  Selectable markers: Puromycin
Growth in bacteria
  Bacterial resistance: Ampicillin, 100 μg/mL
  Growth temperature: 37°C
  Growth strain: NEB Stable
  Copy number: High Copy
Gene/Insert
  Gene/Insert name: NKX2-2
  Species: H. sapiens (human)
  Insert size (bp): 923
  Entrez Gene: NKX2-2 (a.k.a. NKX2.2, NKX2B)
  Promoter: EF1a
  Cloning method: Unknown
  Sequencing primers: 5′ GGGTGGAGACTGAAGTTAGGCCAG; 3′ CACATAGCGTAAAAGGAGCAACATAG
Terms and licenses: Academic/Nonprofit Terms; Industry Terms: Not Available to Industry
Depositor comments: NM_002509,ENST00000377142 . The transcription factor ORF portion of this plasmid was synthesized by Genewiz. Please test multiple small colonies in case of plasmid recombination. To make this collection available in a timely manner, a portion of this collection was not fully sequenced by Addgene. If an Addgene verified full plasmid sequence is not available, please contact us prior to placing an order to request the full sequence.
How to cite: TFORF2058 was a gift from Feng Zhang (Addgene plasmid # 141898 ; http://n2t.net/addgene:141898 ; RRID:Addgene_141898)
