>Addgene plasmid #141898 | TFORF2058 | depositor partial sequence | sequence record 277831 | Insert
ACCGCCACCATGTCGCTGACCAACACAAAGACGGGGTTTTCGGTCAAGGACATCTTAGACCTGCCGGACA
CCAACGATGAGGAGGGCTCTGTGGCCGAAGGTCCGGAGGAAGAGAACGAGGGGCCCGAGCCAGCCAAGAG
GGCCGGGCCGCTGGGGCAGGGCGCCCTGGACGCGGTGCAGAGCCTGCCCCTGAAGAACCCCTTCTACGAC
AGCAGCGACAACCCGTACACGCGCTGGCTGGCCAGCACCGAGGGCCTTCAGTACTCCCTGCACGGTCTGG
CTGCCGGGGCGCCCCCTCAGGACTCAAGCTCCAAGTCCCCGGAGCCCTCGGCCGACGAGTCACCGGACAA
TGACAAGGAGACCCCGGGCGGCGGGGGGGACGCCGGCAAGAAGCGAAAGCGGCGAGTGCTTTTCTCCAAG
GCGCAGACCTACGAGCTGGAGCGGCGCTTTCGGCAGCAGCGGTACCTGTCGGCGCCCGAGCGCGAACACC
TGGCCAGCCTCATCCGCCTCACGCCCACGCAGGTCAAGATCTGGTTCCAGAACCACCGCTACAAGATGAA
GCGCGCCCGGGCCGAGAAAGGTATGGAGGTGACGCCCCTGCCCTCGCCGCGCCGGGTGGCCGTGCCCGTC
TTGGTCAGGGACGGCAAACCATGTCACGCGCTCAAAGCCCAGGACCTGGCAGCCGCCACCTTCCAGGCGG
GCATTCCCTTTTCTGCCTACAGCGCGCAGTCGCTGCAGCACATGCAGTACAACGCCCAGTACAGCTCGGC
CAGCACCCCCCAGTACCCGACAGCACACCCCCTGGTCCAGGCCCAGCAGTGGACTTGGTAGTAATGAACT
AGTCCGTAACTTGAAAGTATTTCGATTTCTTGGCTTTATATATCTTGTGGAAAGGACGAAACACGCTGGA
TCCGCCATGATGG
