>Addgene plasmid #141898 | TFORF2058 | depositor partial sequence | sequence record 277832 | Barcode
AACACGCTGGATCCGCCATGATGG
